>Addgene plasmid #12157 | pCL-CG | depositor full sequence | sequence record 7234 | Author sequence
GACGGATCGGGAGATCTCCCGATCCCCTATGGTCGACTCTCAGTACAATCTGCTCTGATGCCGCATAGTT
AAGCCAGTATCTGCTCCCTGCTTGTGTGTTGGAGGTCGCTGAGTAGTGCGCGAGCAAAATTTAAGCTACA
ACAAGGCAAGGCTTGACCGACAATTGCATGAAGAATCTGCTTAGGGTTAGGCGTTTTGCGCTGCTTCGCG
ATGTACGGGCCAGATATACGCGTTGACATTGATTATTGACTAGTTATTAATAGTAATCAATTACGGGGTC
ATTAGTTCATAGCCCATATATGGAGTTCCGCGTTACATAACTTACGGTAAATGGCCCGCCTGGCTGACCG
CCCAACGACCCCCGCCCATTGACGTCAATAATGACGTATGTTCCCATAGTAACGCCAATAGGGACTTTCC
ATTGACGTCAATGGGTGGACTATTTACGGTAAACTGCCCACTTGGCAGTACATCAAGTGTATCATATGCC
AAGTACGCCCCCTATTGACGTCAATGACGGTAAATGGCCCGCCTGGCATTATGCCCAGTACATGACCTTA
TGGGACTTTCCTACTTGGCAGTACATCTACGTATTAGTCATCGCTATTACCATGGTGATGCGGTTTTGGC
AGTACATCAATGGGCGTGGATAGCGGTTTGACTCACGGGGATTTCCAAGTCTCCACCCCATTGACGTCAA
TGGGAGTTTGTTTTGGCACCAAAATCAACGGGACTTTCCAAAATGTCGTAACAACTCCGCCCCATTGACG
CAAATGGGCGGTAGGCGTGTACGGTGGGAGGTCTATATAAGCAGCGCGTTTTGCCTGTACTGGGTCTCTC
TGGTTAGACCAGATCTGAGCCTGGGAGCTCTCTGGCTAACTAGGGAACCCACTGCTTAAGCCTCAATAAA
GCTTGCCTTGAGTGCTTCAAGTAGTGTGTGCCCGTCTGTTGTGTGACTCTGGTAACTAGAGATCCCTCAG
ACCCTTTTAGTCAGTGTGGAAAATCTCTAGCAGTGGCGCCCGAACAGGGACCTGAAAGCGAAAGGGAAAC
CAGAGCTCTCTCGACGCAGGACTCGGCTTGCTGAAGCGCGCACGGCAAGAGGCGAGGGGCGGCGACTGGT
GAGTACGCCAAAAATTTTGACTAGCGGAGGCTAGAAGGAGAGAGATGGGTGCGAGAGCGTCAGTATTAAG
CGGGGGAGAATTAGATCGCGATGGGAAAAAATTCGGTTAAGGCCAGGGGGAAAGAAAAAATATAAATTAA
AACATATAGTATGGGCAAGCAGGGAGCTAGAACGATTCGCAGTTAATCCTGGCCTGTTAGAAACATCAGA
AGGCTGTAGACAAATACTGGGACAGCTACAACCATCCCTTCAGACAGGATCAGAAGAACTTAGATCATTA
TATAATACAGTAGCAACCCTCTATTGTGTGCATCAAAGGATAGAGATAAAAGACACCAAGGAAGCTTTAG
ACAAGATAGAGGAAGAGCAAAACAAAAGTAAGACCACCGCACAGCAAGCGGCCGCTGATCTTCAGACCTG
GAGGAGGAGATATGAGGGACAATTGGAGAAGTGAATTATATAAATATAAAGTAGTAAAAATTGAACCATT
AGGAGTAGCACCCACCAAGGCAAAGAGAAGAGTGGTGCAGAGAGAAAAAAGAGCAGTGGGAATAGGAGCT
TTGTTCCTTGGGTTCTTGGGAGCAGCAGGAAGCACTATGGGCGCAGCCTCAATGACGCTGACGGTACAGG
CCAGACAATTATTGTCTGGTATAGTGCAGCAGCAGAACAATTTGCTGAGGGCTATTGAGGCGCAACAGCA
TCTGTTGCAACTCACAGTCTGGGGCATCAAGCAGCTCCAGGCAAGAATCCTGGCTGTGGAAAGATACCTA
AAGGATCAACAGCTCCTGGGGATTTGGGGTTGCTCTGGAAAACTCATTTGCACCACTGCTGTGCCTTGGA
ATGCTAGTTGGAGTAATAAATCTCTGGAACAGATCTGGAATCACACGACCTGGATGGAGTGGGACAGAGA
AATTAACAATTACACAAGCTTAATACACTCCTTAATTGAAGAATCGCAAAACCAGCAAGAAAAGAATGAA
CAAGAATTATTGGAATTAGATAAATGGGCAAGTTTGTGGAATTGGTTTAACATAACAAATTGGCTGTGGT
ATATAAAATTATTCATAATGATAGTAGGAGGCTTGGTAGGTTTAAGAATAGTTTTTGCTGTACTTTCTAT
AGTGAATAGAGTTAGGCAGGGATATTCACCATTATCGTTTCAGACCCACCTCCCAACCCCGAGGGGACCC
GACAGGCCCGAAGGAATAGAAGAAGAAGGTGGAGAGAGAGACAGAGACAGATCCATTCGATTAGTGAACG
GATCCCCCGGGCTGCAGGAATTCGATTAATAGTAATCAATTACGGGGTCATTAGTTCATAGCCCATATAT
GGAGTTCCGCGTTACATAACTTACGGTAAATGGCCCGCCTGGCTGACCGCCCAACGACCCCCGCCCATTG
ACGTCAATAATGACGTATGTTCCCATAGTAACGCCAATAGGGACTTTCCATTGACGTCAATGGGTGGAGT
ATTTACGGTAAACTGCCCACTTGGCAGTACATCAAGTGTATCATATGCCAAGTACGCCCCCTATTGACGT
CAATGACGGTAAATGGCCCGCCTGGCATTATGCCCAGTACATGACCTTATGGGACTTTCCTACTTGGCAG
TACATCTACGTATTAGTCATCGCTATTACCATGGTGATGCGGTTTTGGCAGTACATCAATGGGCGTGGAT
AGCGGTTTGACTCACGGGGATTTCCAAGTCTCCACCCCATTGACGTCAATGGGAGTTTGTTTTGGCACCA
AAATCAACGGGACTTTCCAAAATGTCGTAACAACTCCGCCCCATTGACGCAAATGGGCGGTAGGCGTGTA
CGGTGGGAGGTCTATATAAGCAGAGCTGGTTTAGTGAACCGTCAGATCCGCTAGCGCTACCGGTCGCCAC
CATGGTGAGCAAGGGCGAGGAGCTGTTCACCGGGGTGGTGCCCATCCTGGTCGAGCTGGACGGCGACGTA
AACGGCCACAAGTTCAGCGTGTCCGGCGAGGGCGAGGGCGATGCCACCTACGGCAAGCTGACCCTGAAGT
TCATCTGCACCACCGGCAAGCTGCCCGTGCCCTGGCCCACCCTCGTGACCACCCTGACCTACGGCGTGCA
GTGCTTCAGCCGCTACCCCGACCACATGAAGCAGCACGACTTCTTCAAGTCCGCCATGCCCGAAGGCTAC
GTCCAGGAGCGCACCATCTTCTTCAAGGACGACGGCAACTACAAGACCCGCGCCGAGGTGAAGTTCGAGG
GCGACACCCTGGTGAACCGCATCGAGCTGAAGGGCATCGACTTCAAGGAGGACGGCAACATCCTGGGGCA
CAAGCTGGAGTACAACTACAACAGCCACAACGTCTATATCATGGCCGACAAGCAGAAGAACGGCATCAAG
GTGAACTTCAAGATCCGCCACAACATCGAGGACGGCAGCGTGCAGCTCGCCGACCACTACCAGCAGAACA
CCCCCATCGGCGACGGCCCCGTGCTGCTGCCCGACAACCACTACCTGAGCACCCAGTCCGCCCTGAGCAA
AGACCCCAACGAGAAGCGCGATCACATGGTCCTGCTGGAGTTCGTGACCGCCGCCGGGATCACTCTCGGC
ATGGACGAGCTGTACAAGTCCGGACTCAGATCCTACTAGTAGGATCTCGAGACCTGGAAAAACATGGAGC
AATCACAAGTAGCAACACAGCAGCTACCAATGCTGCTTGTGCCTGGCTAGAAGCACAAGAGGAGGAGGAG
GTGGGTTTTCCAGTCACACCTCAGGTACCTTTAAGACCAATGACTTACAAGGCAGCTGTAGATCTTAGCC
ACTTTTTAAAAGAAAAGGGGGGACTGGAAGGGCTAATTCACTCCCAACGAAGACAAGATATCCTTGATCT
GTGGATCTACCACACACAAGGCTACTTCCCTGATTGGCAGAACTACACACCAGGGCCAGGGATCAGATAT
CCACTGACCTTTGGATGGTGCTACAAGCTAGTACCAGTTGAGCAAGAGAAGGTAGAAGAAGCCAATGAAG
GAGAGAACACCCGCTTGTTACACCCTGTGAGCCTGCATGGGATGGATGACCCGGAGAGAGAAGTATTAGA
GTGGAGGTTTGACAGCCGCCTAGCATTTCATCACATGGCCCGAGAGCTGCATCCGGAGTACTTCAAGAAC
TGCTGACATCGAGCTTGCTACAAGGGACTTTCCGCTGGGGACTTTCCAGGGAGGCGTGGCCTGGGCGGGA
CTGGGGAGTGGCGAGCCCTCAGATGCTGCATATAAGCAGCTGCTTTTTGCTTGTACTGGGTCTCTCTGGT
TAGACCAGATCTGAGCCTGGGAGCTCTCTGGCTAACTAGGGAACCCACTGCTTAAGCCTCAATAAAGCTT
GCCTTGAGTGCTTCAAGTAGTGTGTGCCCGTCTGTTGTGTGACTCTGGTAACTAGAGATCCCTCAGACCC
TTTTAGTCAGTGTGGAAAATCTCTAGCAGGGCCCGTTTAAACCCGCTGATCAGCCTCGACTGTGCCTTCT
AGTTGCCAGCCATCTGTTGTTTGCCCCTCCCCCGTGCCTTCCTTGACCCTGGAAGGTGCCACTCCCACTG
TCCTTTCCTAATAAAATGAGGAAATTGCATCGCATTGTCTGAGTAGGTGTCATTCTATTCTGGGGGGTGG
GGTGGGGCAGGACAGCAAGGGGGAGGATTGGGAAGACAATAGCAGGCATGCTGGGGATGCGGTGGGCTCT
ATGGCTTCTGAGGCGGAAAGAACCAGCTGGGGCTCTAGGGGGTATCCCC
[124 nt withheld, positions 4880-5003]
C
[32 nt withheld, positions 5005-5036]
CA
[57 nt withheld, positions 5039-5095]
A
[49 nt withheld, positions 5097-5145]
CCTTTGACGTTGGAGTCCACGTTCTTT
[37 nt withheld, positions 5173-5209]
ACCCTATCTCGGTCTATTCTTTTGATTTATAAGGGATTTTGGGGATTTCGGCCTATTGGTTAAAAAATGA
GCTGATTTAACAAAAATTTAACGCGAATTAATTCTGTGGAATGTGTGTCAGTTAGGGTGTGGAAAGTCCC
CAGGCTCCCCAGGCAGGCAGAAGTATGCAAAGCATGCATCTCAATTAGTCAGCAACCAGGTGTGGAAAGT
CCCCAGGCTCCCCAGCAGGCAGAAGTATGCAAAGCATGCATCTCAATTAGTCAGCAACCATAGTCCCGCC
CCTAACTCCGCCCATCCCGCCCCTAACTCCGCCCAGTTCCGCCCATTCTCCGCCCCATGGCTGACTAATT
TTTTTTATTTATGCAGAGGCCGAGGCCGCCTCTGCCTCTGAGCTATTCCAGAAGTAGTGAGGAGGCTTTT
TTGGAGGCCTAGGCTTTTGCAAAAAGCTCCCGGGAGCTTGTATATCCATTTTCGGATCTGATCAGCACGT
GTTGACAATTAATCATCGGCATAGTATATCGGCATAGTATAATACGACAAGGTGAGGAACTAAACCATGG
CCAAGTTGACCAGTGCCGTTCCGGTGCTCACCGCGCGCGACGTCGCCGGAGCGGTCGAGTTCTGGACCGA
CCGGCTCGGGTTCTCCCGGGACTTCGTGGAGGACGACTTCGCCGGTGTGGTCCGGGACGACGTGACCCTG
TTCATCAGCGCGGTCCAGGACCAGGTGGTGCCGGACAACACCCTGGCCTGGGTGTGGGTGCGCGGCCTGG
ACGAGCTGTACGCCGAGTGGTCGGAGGTCGTGTCCACGAACTTCCGGGACGCCTCCGGGCCGGCCATGAC
CGAGATCGGCGAGCAGCCGTGGGGGCGGGAGTTCGCCCTGCGCGACCCGGCCGGCAACTGCGTGCACTTC
GTGGCCGAGGAGCAGGACTGACACGTGCTACGAGATTTCGATTCCACCGCCGCCTTCTATGAAAGGTTGG
GCTTCGGAATCGTTTTCCGGGACGCCGGCTGGATGATCCTCCAGCGCGGGGATCTCATGCTGGAGTTCTT
CGCCCACCCCAACTTGTTTATTGCAGCTTATAATGGTTACAAATAAAGCAATAGCATCACAAATTTCACA
AATAAAGCATTTTTTTCACTGCATTCTAGTTGTGGTTTGTCCAAACTCATCAATGTATCTTATCATGTCT
GTATACCGTCGACCTCTAGCTAGAGCTTGGCGTAATCATGGTCATAGCTGTTTCCTGTGTGAAATTGTTA
TCCGCTCACAATTCCACACAACATACGAGCCGGAAGCATAAAGTGTAAAGCCTGGGGTGCCTAATGAGTG
AGCTAACTCACATTAATTGCGTTGCGCTCACTGCCCGCTTTCCAGTCGGGAAACCTGTCGTGCCAGCTGC
ATTAATGAATCGGCCAACGCGCGGGGAGAGGCGGTTTGCGTATTGGGCGCTCTTCCGCTTCCTCGCTCAC
TGACTCGCTGCGCTCGGTCGTTCGGCTGCGGCGAGCGGTATCAGCTCACTCAAAGGCGGTAATACGGTTA
TCCACAGAATCAGGGGATAACGCAGGAAAGAACATGTGAGCAAAAGGCCAGCAAAAGGCCAGGAACCGTA
AAAAGGCCGCGTTGCTGGCGTTTTTCCATAGGCTCCGCCCCCCTGACGAGCATCACAAAAATCGACGCTC
AAGTCAGAGGTGGCGAAACCCGACAGGACTATAAAGATACCAGGCGTTTCCCCCTGGAAGCTCCCTCGTG
CGCTCTCCTGTTCCGACCCTGCCGCTTACCGGATACCTGTCCGCCTTTCTCCCTTCGGGAAGCGTGGCGC
TTTCTCAATGCTCACGCTGTAGGTATCTCAGTTCGGTGTAGGTCGTTCGCTCCAAGCTGGGCTGTGTGCA
CGAACCCCCCGTTCAGCCCGACCGCTGCGCCTTATCCGGTAACTATCGTCTTGAGTCCAACCCGGTAAGA
CACGACTTATCGCCACTGGCAGCAGCCACTGGTAACAGGATTAGCAGAGCGAGGTATGTAGGCGGTGCTA
CAGAGTTCTTGAAGTGGTGGCCTAACTACGGCTACACTAGAAGGACAGTATTTGGTATCTGCGCTCTGCT
GAAGCCAGTTACCTTCGGAAAAAGAGTTGGTAGCTCTTGATCCGGCAAACAAACCACCGCTGGTAGCGGT
GGTTTTTTTGTTTGCAAGCAGCAGATTACGCGCAGAAAAAAAGGATCTCAAGAAGATCCTTTGATCTTTT
CTACGGGGTCTGACGCTCAGTGGAACGAAAACTCACGTTAAGGGATTTTGGTCATGAGATTATCAAAAAG
GATCTTCACCTAGATCCTTTTAAATTAAAAATGAAGTTTTAAATCAATCTAAAGTATATATGAGTAAACT
TGGTCTGACAGTTACCAATGCTTAATCAGTGAGGCACCTATCTCAGCGATCTGTCTATTTCGTTCATCCA
TAGTTGCCTGACTCCCCGTCGTGTAGATAACTACGATACGGGAGGGCTTACCATCTGGCCCCAGTGCTGC
AATGATACCGCGAGACCCACGCTCACCGGCTCCAGATTTATCAGCAATAAACCAGCCAGCCGGAAGGGCC
GAGCGCAGAAGTGGTCCTGCAACTTTATCCGCCTCCATCCAGTCTATTAATTGTTGCCGGGAAGCTAGAG
TAAGTAGTTCGCCAGTTAATAGTTTGCGCAACGTTGTTGCCATTGCTACAGGCATCGTGGTGTCACGCTC
GTCGTTTGGTATGGCTTCATTCAGCTCCGGTTCCCAACGATCAAGGCGAGTTACATGATCCCCCATGTTG
TGCAAAAAAGCGGTTAGCTCCTTCGGTCCTCCGATCGTTGTCAGAAGTAAGTTGGCCGCAGTGTTATCAC
TCATGGTTATGGCAGCACTGCATAATTCTCTTACTGTCATGCCATCCGTAAGATGCTTTTCTGTGACTGG
TGAGTACTCAACCAAGTCATTCTGAGAATAGTGTATGCGGCGACCGAGTTGCTCTTGCCCGGCGTCAATA
CGGGATAATACCGCGCCACATAGCAGAACTTTAAAAGTGCTCATCATTGGAAAACGTTCTTCGGGGCGAA
AACTCTCAAGGATCTTACCGCTGTTGAGATCCAGTTCGATGTAACCCACTCGTGCACCCAACTGATCTTC
AGCATCTTTTACTTTCACCAGCGTTTCTGGGTGAGCAAAAACAGGAAGGCAAAATGCCGCAAAAAAGGGA
ATAAGGGCGACACGGAAATGTTGAATACTCATACTCTTCCTTTTTCAATATTATTGAAGCATTTATCAGG
GTTATTGTCTCATGAGCGGATACATATTTGAATGTATTTAGAAAAATAAACAAATAGGGGTTCCGCGCAC
ATTTCCCCGAAAAGTGCCACCTGACGTC
Features (pLannotate 1.2.2; 28 found; start..end, strand, type, name):
     36..80      -  misc_feature   bom (fragment): basis of mobility region from pBR322
    235..614     +  enhancer       CMV enhancer: human cytomegalovirus immediate early enhancer
    615..814     +  promoter       CMV promoter: human cytomegalovirus (CMV) immediate early promoter
    832..1012    +  LTR            5' LTR (truncated): truncated 5' long terminal repeat (LTR) from HIV-1
   1056..1181    +  misc_feature   HIV-1 Ψ: packaging signal of human immunodeficiency virus type 1
   1165..1528    +  CDS            HIV-1 gag (fragment): gag protein from human immunodeficiency virus 1; gag
   1623..1959    +  ncRNA          RRE: Accession: RF00036 - HIV Rev response element
   2284..2385    +  CDS            Rev (fragment): human immunodeficiency virus 1 (HIV-1) Rev protein; rev; enhances nuclear export of unspliced and incompletely spliced viral mRNAs
   2460..2763    +  enhancer       CMV enhancer: human cytomegalovirus immediate early enhancer
   2764..2967    +  promoter       CMV promoter: human cytomegalovirus (CMV) immediate early promoter
   3012..3728    +  CDS            EGFP: EGFP is a basic (constitutively fluorescent) green fluorescent protein published in 1996, derived from Aequorea victoria. It is reported to be a rapidly-maturing weak dimer with moderate acid sensitivity.
   3755..4273    +  CDS            nef (fragment): NEF_HV1BR - Experimental evidence at protein level: Swiss-Prot protein existence level 1. Extracellular Nef protein targets CD4(+) T-lymphocytes for apoptosis by interacting with CXCR4 surface receptors (PubMed:14990729). From Human immunodeficiency virus type 1 group M subtype B (isolate BRU/LAI) (HIV-1).
   4398..4578    +  LTR            5' LTR (truncated): truncated 5' long terminal repeat (LTR) from HIV-1
   4610..4834    +  polyA_signal   bGH poly(A) signal: bovine growth hormone polyadenylation signal
   4838..4859    +  promoter       SV40 promoter (fragment): SV40 enhancer and early promoter
   4880..5308    +  rep_origin     f1 ori (sequence partly withheld): f1 bacteriophage origin of replication; arrow indicates direction of (+) strand synthesis
   5322..5652    +  promoter       SV40 promoter: SV40 enhancer and early promoter
   5700..5747    +  promoter       EM7 promoter: synthetic bacterial promoter&nbsp
   5766..6140    +  CDS            BleoR: antibiotic-binding protein; Sh ble from Streptoalloteichus hindustanus; confers resistance to bleomycin, phleomycin, and Zeocin™
   6150..6275    +  CDS            ble (fragment): BLE_KLEPN - Experimental evidence at protein level: Swiss-Prot protein existence level 1. Binding protein with a strong affinity to the bleomycin family of antibiotics. Binds to CL990; an antimitotic-antibiotic compound. From Klebsiella pneumoniae.
   6270..6391    +  polyA_signal   SV40 poly(A) signal: SV40 polyadenylation signal
   6464..6480    -  protein_bind   lac operator: The lac repressor binds to the lac operator to inhibit transcription in E. coli. This inhibition can be relieved by adding lactose or isopropyl-β-D-thiogalactopyranoside (IPTG). lac repressor encoded by lacI
   6488..6518    -  promoter       lac promoter: promoter for the E. coli lac operon
   6533..6554    -  protein_bind   CAP binding site: CAP binding activates transcription in the presence of cAMP. E. coli catabolite activator protein
   6567..6659    -  CDS            lacI (fragment): lac repressor; lacI; The lac repressor binds to the lac operator to inhibit transcription in E. coli. This inhibition can be relieved by adding lactose or isopropyl-β-D-thiogalactopyranoside (IPTG).
   6842..7430    -  rep_origin     ori: high-copy-number ColE1/pMB1/pBR322/pUC origin of replication
   7601..8461    -  CDS            AmpR: β-lactamase; bla; confers resistance to ampicillin, carbenicillin, and related antibiotics
   8462..8566    -  promoter       AmpR promoter: bla
