[The description below was written by a language model from this plasmid's Addgene catalogue record and pLannotate feature annotations shown in this document.]
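Description:
pCL-CG is an HIV-1-based lentiviral transfer vector built on the pCL backbone, carrying a CMV-driven GFP reporter cassette (about 1.4 kb) cloned between BamHI and XhoI sites for a total of roughly 8.6 kb. It is propagated in E. coli through a ColE1/pUC-type origin with ampicillin selection (AmpR under its own bla promoter). The catalogue lists it as low copy despite the origin annotation, and a recombination-deficient strain is specified, as is usual for plasmids with repeated LTR sequences. The backbone also contains an f1 origin and an SV40/EM7-promoted BleoR cassette with an SV40 poly(A) signal. This cassette lies outside the viral genome and could confer Zeocin resistance in bacteria or transfected mammalian cells, although the record lists only ampicillin.

In the viral portion, a CMV enhancer/promoter sits directly upstream of a truncated HIV-1 5' LTR, forming a hybrid 5' LTR in which CMV rather than the native U3 drives transcription of the vector genome in producer cells. Downstream are the Ψ packaging signal, which extends into a gag fragment, the Rev response element for Rev-dependent nuclear export of the unspliced genome, and a fragment annotated as Rev coding sequence. An internal CMV enhancer/promoter then drives EGFP, followed by a nef fragment, the 3' LTR region and a bGH poly(A) signal. The annotation labels only a truncated LTR segment at the 3' end, so the table does not establish the status of the 3' U3. The associated publication concerns development of self-inactivating lentiviral vectors, but the record does not state whether this construct is itself self-inactivating. Packaging functions and an envelope must be provided in trans. The vector is suited to producing GFP-marking lentiviral particles for monitoring transduction and expression in mammalian cells.
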