Addgene plasmid #12157: pCL-CG
Depositing lab: Inder Verma. Depositing organization: Salk Institute for Biological Studies. Publication: Development of a self-inactivating lentivirus vector. Miyoshi H, Blomer U, Takahashi M, Gage FH, Verma IM. J Virol. 1998 Oct . 72(10):8150-7. PubMed 9733856.
Backbone
  Vector backbone: pCL
  Backbone manufacturer: Verma Lab
  Backbone size w/o insert (bp): 7221
  Vector type: Mammalian Expression, Lentiviral
Growth in bacteria
  Bacterial resistance: Ampicillin, 100 μg/mL
  Growth temperature: 37°C
  Growth strain: Stbl3
  Copy number: Low Copy
Gene/Insert
  Gene/Insert name: CMV-GFP (alt names: CMV GFP; GFP)
  Insert size (bp): 1376
  Cloning method: Restriction Enzyme; 5′ cloning site BamHI (not destroyed); 3′ cloning site XhoI (not destroyed)
  Sequencing primers: 5′ n/a
Terms and licenses: Academic/Nonprofit Terms; Industry Terms: Not Available to Industry
Depositor comments: See article for cloning details.
How to cite: pCL-CG was a gift from Inder Verma (Addgene plasmid # 12157 ; http://n2t.net/addgene:12157 ; RRID:Addgene_12157)
