>Addgene plasmid #12157 | pCL-CG | addgene partial sequence | sequence record 18882 | EGFP-N 5'-CGTCGCCGTCCAGCTCGACCAG-3'
GCGACCGGTAGCGCTAGCGGATCTGACGGTTCACTAAACCAGCTCTGCTTATATAGACCTCCCACCGTAC
ACGCCTACCGCCCATTTGCGTCAATGGGGCGGAGTTGTTACGACATTTTGGAAAGTCCCGTTGATTTTGG
TGCCAAAACAAACTCCCATTGACGTCAATGGGGTGGAGACTTGGAAATCCCCGTGAGTCAAACCGCTATC
CACGCCCATTGATGTACTGCCAAAACCGCATCACCATGGTAATAGCGATGACTAATACGTAGATGTACTG
CCAAGTAGGAAAGTCCCATAAGGTCATGTACTGGGCATAATGCCAGGCGGGCCATTTACCGTCATTGACG
TCAATAGGGGGCGTACTTGGCATATGATACACTTGATGTACTGC
